Addgene plasmid #19865: psiCHECK SGK 3'UTR
Depositing lab: Thomas Tuschl. Depositing organization: Rockefeller University. Publication: Molecular characterization of human Argonaute-containing ribonucleoprotein complexes and their bound target mRNAs. Landthaler M, Gaidatzis D, Rothballer A, Chen PY, Soll SJ, Dinic L, Ojo T, Hafner M, Zavolan M, Tuschl T. RNA. 2008 Dec;14(12):2580-96. doi: 10.1261/rna.1351608. Epub 2008 Oct 31. PubMed 18978028.
Backbone
  Vector backbone: psiCHECK-2
  Backbone manufacturer: Promega
  Backbone size w/o insert (bp): 6249
  Vector type: Mammalian Expression
Growth in bacteria
  Bacterial resistance: Ampicillin, 100 μg/mL
  Growth temperature: 37°C
  Growth strain: DH5alpha
  Copy number: High Copy
Gene/Insert
  Gene/Insert name: SGK1 3'UTR (alt name: SGK1)
  Species: H. sapiens (human)
  Insert size (bp): 969
  GenBank ID: NM_005627
  Entrez Gene: SGK1 (a.k.a. SGK)
  Cloning method: Restriction Enzyme; 5′ cloning site XhoI (not destroyed); 3′ cloning site NotI (not destroyed)
  Sequencing primers: 5′ GTACATCAAGAGCTTCGTGG; 3′ AAGACTCATTTAGATCCTCACAC
Terms and licenses: Academic/Nonprofit Terms; Industry Terms: Not Available to Industry
How to cite: psiCHECK SGK 3'UTR was a gift from Thomas Tuschl (Addgene plasmid # 19865 ; http://n2t.net/addgene:19865 ; RRID:Addgene_19865)
