[The description below was written by a language model from this plasmid's Addgene catalogue record and pLannotate feature annotations shown in this document.]
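Description:
psiCHECK SGK 3'UTR is a dual-luciferase reporter plasmid for mammalian cells, built on the Promega psiCHECK-2 backbone and carrying the 3' untranslated region of human SGK1 (serum/glucocorticoid-regulated kinase 1). It is propagated in E. coli as a high-copy plasmid through a ColE1/pUC-type origin, with ampicillin selection provided by the β-lactamase gene under its own bla promoter. The depositor's full sequence is about 7.2 kb, consistent with the roughly 6.2 kb backbone plus the 969 bp insert.

The plasmid contains two independent luciferase expression units. In the first, the SV40 enhancer/early promoter, followed by a chimeric β-globin/immunoglobulin intron that promotes efficient expression, drives human codon-optimized Renilla luciferase (hRluc). A T7 promoter just upstream of the coding sequence also allows in vitro transcription. The SGK1 3'UTR was cloned between the retained XhoI and NotI sites. The software did not annotate it, but it corresponds to the unannotated gap between the end of hRluc and the synthetic poly(A) signal, so it becomes part of the Renilla transcript's 3'UTR. In the second unit, the HSV thymidine kinase promoter drives firefly luciferase (luc+), terminated by an SV40 poly(A) signal, which gives an internal normalization control on the same plasmid.

Because regulatory elements in the SGK1 3'UTR affect only the Renilla mRNA, the Renilla-to-firefly ratio reports post-transcriptional regulation acting through that sequence. The associated study characterized human Argonaute-containing ribonucleoprotein complexes and their bound target mRNAs, so the construct was presumably used to test miRNA/Argonaute-mediated repression of SGK1, although the record does not state the exact experiment.
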