Features (pLannotate 1.2.2; 12 found; start..end, strand, type, name):
     62..419     +  promoter       SV40 promoter: SV40 enhancer and early promoter
    489..621     +  intron         chimeric intron: chimera between introns from human β-globin and immunoglobulin heavy chain genes
    666..684     +  promoter       T7 promoter: promoter for bacteriophage T7 RNA polymerase
    694..1629    +  CDS            hRluc: Renilla luciferase human codon-optimized
   2633..2681    +  polyA_signal   poly(A) signal: synthetic polyadenylation signal
   2690..3441    +  promoter       HSV TK promoter: herpes simplex virus thymidine kinase promoter
   3477..5129    +  CDS            luciferase: firefly luciferase; luc+; enhanced luc+ version of the luciferase gene AAS38485.1 42718124.0
   5173..5294    -  polyA_signal   SV40 poly(A) signal: SV40 polyadenylation signal
   5317..5385    -  CDS            large T antigen (fragment): large T antigen from SV40 (simian virus 40)
   5427..5531    +  promoter       AmpR promoter: bla
   5532..6392    +  CDS            AmpR: β-lactamase; bla; confers resistance to ampicillin, carbenicillin, and related antibiotics
   6563..7151    +  rep_origin     ori: high-copy-number ColE1/pMB1/pBR322/pUC origin of replication
>Addgene plasmid #19865 | psiCHECK SGK 3'UTR | depositor full sequence | sequence record 9391 | Author sequence
AGATCTGCGCAGCACCATGGCCTGAAATAACCTCTGAAAGAGGAACTTGGTTAGGTACCTTCTGAGGCGG
AAAGAACCAGCTGTGGAATGTGTGTCAGTTAGGGTGTGGAAAGTCCCCAGGCTCCCCAGCAGGCAGAAGT
ATGCAAAGCATGCATCTCAATTAGTCAGCAACCAGGTGTGGAAAGTCCCCAGGCTCCCCAGCAGGCAGAA
GTATGCAAAGCATGCATCTCAATTAGTCAGCAACCATAGTCCCGCCCCTAACTCCGCCCATCCCGCCCCT
AACTCCGCCCAGTTCCGCCCATTCTCCGCCCCATGGCTGACTAATTTTTTTTATTTATGCAGAGGCCGAG
GCCGCCTCGGCCTCTGAGCTATTCCAGAAGTAGTGAGGAGGCTTTTTTGGAGGCCTAGGCTTTTGCAAAA
AGCTTGATTCTTCTGACACAACAGTCTCGAACTTAAGCTGCAGAAGTTGGTCGTGAGGCACTGGGCAGGT
AAGTATCAAGGTTACAAGACAGGTTTAAGGAGACCAATAGAAACTGGGCTTGTCGAGACAGAGAAGACTC
TTGCGTTTCTGATAGGCACCTATTGGTCTTACTGACATCCACTTTGCCTTTCTCTCCACAGGTGTCCACT
CCCAGTTCAATTACAGCTCTTAAGGCTAGAGTACTTAATACGACTCACTATAGGCTAGCCACCATGGCTT
CCAAGGTGTACGACCCCGAGCAACGCAAACGCATGATCACTGGGCCTCAGTGGTGGGCTCGCTGCAAGCA
AATGAACGTGCTGGACTCCTTCATCAACTACTATGATTCCGAGAAGCACGCCGAGAACGCCGTGATTTTT
CTGCATGGTAACGCTGCCTCCAGCTACCTGTGGAGGCACGTCGTGCCTCACATCGAGCCCGTGGCTAGAT
GCATCATCCCTGATCTGATCGGAATGGGTAAGTCCGGCAAGAGCGGGAATGGCTCATATCGCCTCCTGGA
TCACTACAAGTACCTCACCGCTTGGTTCGAGCTGCTGAACCTTCCAAAGAAAATCATCTTTGTGGGCCAC
GACTGGGGGGCTTGTCTGGCCTTTCACTACTCCTACGAGCACCAAGACAAGATCAAGGCCATCGTCCATG
CTGAGAGTGTCGTGGACGTGATCGAGTCCTGGGACGAGTGGCCTGACATCGAGGAGGATATCGCCCTGAT
CAAGAGCGAAGAGGGCGAGAAAATGGTGCTTGAGAATAACTTCTTCGTCGAGACCATGCTCCCAAGCAAG
ATCATGCGGAAACTGGAGCCTGAGGAGTTCGCTGCCTACCTGGAGCCATTCAAGGAGAAGGGCGAGGTTA
GACGGCCTACCCTCTCCTGGCCTCGCGAGATCCCTCTCGTTAAGGGAGGCAAGCCCGACGTCGTCCAGAT
TGTCCGCAACTACAACGCCTACCTTCGGGCCAGCGACGATCTGCCTAAGATGTTCATCGAGTCCGACCCT
GGGTTCTTTTCCAACGCTATTGTCGAGGGAGCTAAGAAGTTCCCTAACACCGAGTTCGTGAAGGTGAAGG
GCCTCCACTTCAGCCAGGAGGACGCTCCAGATGAAATGGGTAAGTACATCAAGAGCTTCGTGGAGCGCGT
GCTGAAGAACGAGCAGTAATTCTAGGCGATCGCTCGAGGACTCTTTCCTCTGAACCCTGTTAGGGCTTGG
TTTTAAAGGATTTTATGTGTGTTTCCGAATGTTTTAGTTAGCCTTTTGGTGGAGCCGCCAGCTGACAGGA
CATCTTACAAGAGAATTTGCACATCTCTGGAAGCTTAGCAATCTTATTGCACACTGTTCGCTGGAAGCTT
TTTGAAGAGCACATTCTCCTCAGTGAGCTCATGAGGTTTTCATTTTTATTCTTCCTTCCAACGTGGTGCT
ATCTCTGAAACGAGCGTTAGAGTGCCGCCTTAGACGGAGGCAGGAGTTTCGTTAGAAAGCGGACGCTGTT
CTAAAAAAGGTCTCCTGCAGATCTGTCTGGGCTGTGATGACGAATATTATGAAATGTGCCTTTTCTGAAG
AGATTGTGTTAGCTCCAAAGCTTTTCCTATCGCAGTGTTTCAGTTCTTTATTTTCCCTTGTGGATATGCT
GTGTGAACCGTCGTGTGAGTGTGGTATGCCTGATCACAGATGGATTTTGTTATAAGCATCAATGTGACAC
TTGCAGGACACTACAACGTGGGACATTGTTTGTTTCTTCCATATTTGGAAGATAAATTTATGTGTAGACT
TTTTTGTAAGATACGGTTAATAACTAAAATTTATTGAAATGGTCTTGCAATGACTCGTATTCAGATGCTT
AAAGAAAGCATTGCTGCTACAAATATTTCTATTTTTAGAAAGGGTTTTTATGGACCAATGCCCCAGTTGT
CAGTCAGAGCCGTTGGTGTTTTTCATTGTTTAAAATGTCACCTGTAAAATGGGCATTATTTATGTTTTTT
TTTTTGCATTCCTGATAATTGTATGTATTGTATAAAGAACGTCTGTACATTGGGTTATAACACTAGTATA
TTTAAACTTACAGGCTTATTTGTAATGTAAACCACCATTTTAATGTACTGTAATTAACATGGTTATAATA
CGTACAATCCTTCCCTCATCCCATCACGCGGCCGCTGGCCGCAATAAAATATCTTTATTTTCATTACATC
TGTGTGTTGGTTTTTTGTGTGAGGATCTAAATGAGTCTTCGGACCTCGCGGGGGCCGCTTAAGCGGTGGT
TAGGGTTTGTCTGACGCGGGGGGAGGGGGAAGGAACGAAACACTCTCATTCGGAGGCGGCTCGGGGTTTG
GTCTTGGTGGCCACGGGCACGCAGAAGAGCGCCGCGATCCTCTTAAGCACCCCCCCGCCCTCCGTGGAGG
CGGGGGTTTGGTCGGCGGGTGGTAACTGGCGGGCCGCTGACTCGGGCGGGTCGCGCGCCCCAGAGTGTGA
CCTTTTCGGTCTGCTCGCAGACCCCCGGGCGGCGCCGCCGCGGCGGCGACGGGCTCGCTGGGTCCTAGGC
TCCATGGGGACCGTATACGTGGACAGGCTCTGGAGCATCCGCACGACTGCGGTGATATTACCGGAGACCT
TCTGCGGGACGAGCCGGGTCACGCGGCTGACGCGGAGCGTCCGTTGGGCGACAAACACCAGGACGGGGCA
CAGGTACACTATCTTGTCACCCGGAGGCGCGAGGGACTGCAGGAGCTTCAGGGAGTGGCGCAGCTGCTTC
ATCCCCGTGGCCCGTTGCTCGCGTTTGCTGGCGGTGTCCCCGGAAGAAATATATTTGCATGTCTTTAGTT
CTATGATGACACAAACCCCGCCCAGCGTCTTGTCATTGGCGAATTCGAACACGCAGATGCAGTCGGGGCG
GCGCGGTCCCAGGTCCACTTCGCATATTAAGGTGACGCGTGTGGCCTCGAACACCGAGCGACCCTGCAGC
GACCCGCTTAAAAGCTTGGCATTCCGGTACTGTTGGTAAAGCCACCATGGCCGATGCTAAGAACATTAAG
AAGGGCCCTGCTCCCTTCTACCCTCTGGAGGATGGCACCGCTGGCGAGCAGCTGCACAAGGCCATGAAGA
GGTATGCCCTGGTGCCTGGCACCATTGCCTTCACCGATGCCCACATTGAGGTGGACATCACCTATGCCGA
GTACTTCGAGATGTCTGTGCGCCTGGCCGAGGCCATGAAGAGGTACGGCCTGAACACCAACCACCGCATC
GTGGTGTGCTCTGAGAACTCTCTGCAGTTCTTCATGCCAGTGCTGGGCGCCCTGTTCATCGGAGTGGCCG
TGGCCCCTGCTAACGACATTTACAACGAGCGCGAGCTGCTGAACAGCATGGGCATTTCTCAGCCTACCGT
GGTGTTCGTGTCTAAGAAGGGCCTGCAGAAGATCCTGAACGTGCAGAAGAAGCTGCCTATCATCCAGAAG
ATCATCATCATGGACTCTAAGACCGACTACCAGGGCTTCCAGAGCATGTACACATTCGTGACATCTCATC
TGCCTCCTGGCTTCAACGAGTACGACTTCGTGCCAGAGTCTTTCGACAGGGACAAAACCATTGCCCTGAT
CATGAACAGCTCTGGGTCTACCGGCCTGCCTAAGGGCGTGGCCCTGCCTCATCGCACCGCCTGTGTGCGC
TTCTCTCACGCCCGCGACCCTATTTTCGGCAACCAGATCATCCCCGACACCGCTATTCTGAGCGTGGTGC
CATTCCACCACGGCTTCGGCATGTTCACCACCCTGGGCTACCTGATTTGCGGCTTTCGGGTGGTGCTGAT
GTACCGCTTCGAGGAGGAGCTGTTCCTGCGCAGCCTGCAAGACTACAAAATTCAGTCTGCCCTGCTGGTG
CCAACCCTGTTCAGCTTCTTCGCTAAGAGCACCCTGATCGACAAGTACGACCTGTCTAACCTGCACGAGA
TTGCCTCTGGCGGCGCCCCACTGTCTAAGGAGGTGGGCGAAGCCGTGGCCAAGCGCTTTCATCTGCCAGG
CATCCGCCAGGGCTACGGCCTGACCGAGACAACCAGCGCCATTCTGATTACCCCAGAGGGCGACGACAAG
CCTGGCGCCGTGGGCAAGGTGGTGCCATTCTTCGAGGCCAAGGTGGTGGACCTGGACACCGGCAAGACCC
TGGGAGTGAACCAGCGCGGCGAGCTGTGTGTGCGCGGCCCTATGATTATGTCCGGCTACGTGAATAACCC
TGAGGCCACAAACGCCCTGATCGACAAGGACGGCTGGCTGCACTCTGGCGACATTGCCTACTGGGACGAG
GACGAGCACTTCTTCATCGTGGACCGCCTGAAGTCTCTGATCAAGTACAAGGGCTACCAGGTGGCCCCAG
CCGAGCTGGAGTCTATCCTGCTGCAGCACCCTAACATTTTCGACGCCGGAGTGGCCGGCCTGCCCGACGA
CGATGCCGGCGAGCTGCCTGCCGCCGTCGTCGTGCTGGAACACGGCAAGACCATGACCGAGAAGGAGATC
GTGGACTATGTGGCCAGCCAGGTGACAACCGCCAAGAAGCTGCGCGGCGGAGTGGTGTTCGTGGACGAGG
TGCCCAAGGGCCTGACCGGCAAGCTGGACGCCCGCAAGATCCGCGAGATCCTGATCAAGGCTAAGAAAGG
CGGCAAGATCGCCGTGTAATAATTCTAGAGTCGGGGCGGCCGGCCGCTTCGAGCAGACATGATAAGATAC
ATTGATGAGTTTGGACAAACCACAACTAGAATGCAGTGAAAAAAATGCTTTATTTGTGAAATTTGTGATG
CTATTGCTTTATTTGTAACCATTATAAGCTGCAATAAACAAGTTAACAACAACAATTGCATTCATTTTAT
GTTTCAGGTTCAGGGGGAGGTGTGGGAGGTTTTTTAAAGCAAGTAAAACCTCTACAAATGTGGTAAAATC
GATAAGGATCCAGGTGGCACTTTTCGGGGAAATGTGCGCGGAACCCCTATTTGTTTATTTTTCTAAATAC
ATTCAAATATGTATCCGCTCATGAGACAATAACCCTGATAAATGCTTCAATAATATTGAAAAAGGAAGAG
TATGAGTATTCAACATTTCCGTGTCGCCCTTATTCCCTTTTTTGCGGCATTTTGCCTTCCTGTTTTTGCT
CACCCAGAAACGCTGGTGAAAGTAAAAGATGCTGAAGATCAGTTGGGTGCACGAGTGGGTTACATCGAAC
TGGATCTCAACAGCGGTAAGATCCTTGAGAGTTTTCGCCCCGAAGAACGTTTTCCAATGATGAGCACTTT
TAAAGTTCTGCTATGTGGCGCGGTATTATCCCGTATTGACGCCGGGCAAGAGCAACTCGGTCGCCGCATA
CACTATTCTCAGAATGACTTGGTTGAGTACTCACCAGTCACAGAAAAGCATCTTACGGATGGCATGACAG
TAAGAGAATTATGCAGTGCTGCCATAACCATGAGTGATAACACTGCGGCCAACTTACTTCTGACAACGAT
CGGAGGACCGAAGGAGCTAACCGCTTTTTTGCACAACATGGGGGATCATGTAACTCGCCTTGATCGTTGG
GAACCGGAGCTGAATGAAGCCATACCAAACGACGAGCGTGACACCACGATGCCTGTAGCAATGGCAACAA
CGTTGCGCAAACTATTAACTGGCGAACTACTTACTCTAGCTTCCCGGCAACAATTAATAGACTGGATGGA
GGCGGATAAAGTTGCAGGACCACTTCTGCGCTCGGCCCTTCCGGCTGGCTGGTTTATTGCTGATAAATCT
GGAGCCGGTGAGCGTGGGTCTCGCGGTATCATTGCAGCACTGGGGCCAGATGGTAAGCCCTCCCGTATCG
TAGTTATCTACACGACGGGGAGTCAGGCAACTATGGATGAACGAAATAGACAGATCGCTGAGATAGGTGC
CTCACTGATTAAGCATTGGTAACTGTCAGACCAAGTTTACTCATATATACTTTAGATTGATTTAAAACTT
CATTTTTAATTTAAAAGGATCTAGGTGAAGATCCTTTTTGATAATCTCATGACCAAAATCCCTTAACGTG
AGTTTTCGTTCCACTGAGCGTCAGACCCCGTAGAAAAGATCAAAGGATCTTCTTGAGATCCTTTTTTTCT
GCGCGTAATCTGCTGCTTGCAAACAAAAAAACCACCGCTACCAGCGGTGGTTTGTTTGCCGGATCAAGAG
CTACCAACTCTTTTTCCGAAGGTAACTGGCTTCAGCAGAGCGCAGATACCAAATACTGTTCTTCTAGTGT
AGCCGTAGTTAGGCCACCACTTCAAGAACTCTGTAGCACCGCCTACATACCTCGCTCTGCTAATCCTGTT
ACCAGTGGCTGCTGCCAGTGGCGATAAGTCGTGTCTTACCGGGTTGGACTCAAGACGATAGTTACCGGAT
AAGGCGCAGCGGTCGGGCTGAACGGGGGGTTCGTGCACACAGCCCAGCTTGGAGCGAACGACCTACACCG
AACTGAGATACCTACAGCGTGAGCTATGAGAAAGCGCCACGCTTCCCGAAGGGAGAAAGGCGGACAGGTA
TCCGGTAAGCGGCAGGGTCGGAACAGGAGAGCGCACGAGGGAGCTTCCAGGGGGAAACGCCTGGTATCTT
TATAGTCCTGTCGGGTTTCGCCACCTCTGACTTGAGCGTCGATTTTTGTGATGCTCGTCAGGGGGGCGGA
GCCTATGGAAAAACGCCAGCAACGCGGCCTTTTTACGGTTCCTGGCCTTTTGCTGGCCTTTTGCTCACAT
GGCTCGAC
