>Addgene plasmid #19865 | psiCHECK SGK 3'UTR | addgene partial sequence | sequence record 25656 | 19865 with T7
AAACGCATGATCACTGGGCCTCAGTGGTGGGCTCGCTGCANNCNAATGAACGTGCTGGACTCCTTCATCA
ACTACTATGATTCCGAGAAGCACGCCGAGAACGCCGTGATTTTTCTGCATGGTAACGCTGCCTCCAGCTA
CCTGTGGAGGCACGTCGTGCCTCACATCGAGCCCGTGGCTAGATGCATCATCCCTGATCTGATCGGAATG
GGTAAGTCCGGCAAGAGCGGGAATGGCTCATATCGCCTCCTGGATCACTACAAGTACCTCACCGCTTGGT
TCGAGCTGCTGAACCTTCCAAAGAAAATCATCTTTGTGGGCCACGACTGGGGGGCTTGTCTGGCCTTTCA
CTACTCCTACGAGCACCAAGACAAGATCAAGGCCATCGTCCATGCTGAGAGTGTCGTGGACGTGATCGAG
TCCTGGGACGAGTGGCCTGACATCGAGGAGGATATCGCCCTGATCAAGAGCGAAGAGGGCGAGAAAATGG
TGCTTGAGAATAACTTCTTCGTCGAGACCATGCTCCCAAGCAAGATCATGCGGAAACTGGAGCCTGAGGA
GTTCGCTGCCTACCTGGAGCCATTCAAGGAGAAGGGCGAGGTTAGACGGCCTACCC
