>Addgene plasmid #19865 | psiCHECK SGK 3'UTR | addgene partial sequence | sequence record 25657 | 19865 with RenLuc3F 5'-GTACATCAAGAGCTTCGTGG
AGNCGNATTCTGGCGATCGCTCGAGGACTCTTTCCTCTGAACCCTGNTTAGGGCTTGGTTTTAAAGGATT
TTATGTGTGTTTCCGAATGTTTTAGTTAGCCTTTTGGTGGAGCCGCCAGCTGACAGGACATCTTACAAGA
GAATTTGCACATCTCTGGAAGCTTAGCAATCTTATTGCACACTGTTCGCTGGAAGCTTTTTGAAGAGCAC
ATTCTCCTCAGTGAGCTCATGAGGTTTTCATTTTTATTCTTCCTTCCAACGTGGTGCTATCTCTGAAACG
AGCGTTAGAGTGCCGCCTTAGACGGAGGCAGGAGTTTCGTTAGAAAGCGGACGCTGTTCTAAAAAAGGTC
TCCTGCAGATCTGTCTGGGCTGTGATGACGAATATTATGAAATGTGCCTTTTCTGAAGAGATTGTGTTAG
CTCCAAAGCTTTTCCTATCGCAGTGNTTCAGTTCTTTATTTTCCCTTGTGGATATGCTGTGTGAACCGTC
NTGTGAGTGTGGTATGCCTGANCACAGANGGATTTTGNTATAAGCATCAATGTGACACTTGCAGGACACT
ACAACGTGGGACATTGNTTGNTTCNTCCATATTTGGAAGANAAATTTATGTGTAAACCTTTTTGNAAGAA
CGGGTAANNACTAAAATTTATTGNAA
